Addgene plasmid #78172: pSAM2_mCherry_GFP
Purpose: Doxycyline regulated expression of GFP in mammalian cells
Depositing lab: Timothy Kamp. Depositing organization: University of Wisconsin, Madison. Publication: Lineage Reprogramming of Fibroblasts into Proliferative Induced Cardiac Progenitor Cells by Defined Factors. Lalit PA, Salick MR, Nelson DO, Squirrell JM, Shafer CM, Patel NG, Saeed I, Schmuck EG, Markandeya YS, Wong R, Lea MR, Eliceiri KW, Hacker TA, Crone WC, Kyba M, Garry DJ, Stewart R, Thomson JA, Downs KM, Lyons GE, Kamp TJ. Cell Stem Cell. 2016 Mar 3;18(3):354-67. doi: 10.1016/j.stem.2015.12.001. Epub 2016 Feb 11. PubMed 26877223.
Backbone
  Vector backbone: pSAM2_GW_mCherry
  Total vector size (bp): 11391
  Vector type: Mammalian Expression, Lentiviral
Growth in bacteria
  Bacterial resistance: Ampicillin, 100 μg/mL
  Growth temperature: 37°C
  Growth strain: NEB Stable
  Copy number: High Copy
Gene/Insert
  Gene/Insert name: GFP
  Promoter: CMV-Doxycycline
  Cloning method: Gateway Cloning
  Sequencing primers: 5′ pSAM 2 SEQ F - 5' GCTCGTTTAGTGAACCGTCAG 3'; 3′ pSAM2 SEQ R - 5' GAGGAACTGCTTCCTTCACG 3'
Terms and licenses: Academic/Nonprofit Terms; Industry Terms: Not Available to Industry
How to cite: pSAM2_mCherry_GFP was a gift from Timothy Kamp (Addgene plasmid # 78172 ; http://n2t.net/addgene:78172 ; RRID:Addgene_78172)
