[The description below was written by a language model from this plasmid's Addgene catalogue record and pLannotate feature annotations shown in this document.]
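Description:
pSAM2_mCherry_GFP is a lentiviral transfer plasmid for doxycycline-regulated expression of GFP in mammalian cells, made by Gateway recombination of a GFP insert into the pSAM2_GW_mCherry backbone. It is propagated in E. coli through a high-copy ColE1/pUC-type origin with ampicillin selection (AmpR). An f1 origin is also present. The backbone also carries an SV40/EM7-driven BleoR cassette with an SV40 poly(A) signal, which lies outside the LTR-flanked region and so would not be transferred with the virus. The catalogue lists a total size of 11,391 bp, whereas the annotated sequence record is 10,415 nt; the record does not explain this difference.

The viral portion follows a third-generation layout. A CMV enhancer/promoter is fused to a truncated HIV-1 5' LTR to drive genomic RNA production in packaging cells, followed by the Ψ packaging signal with a partial gag fragment, the RRE for Rev-dependent nuclear export, and the cPPT/CTS. Downstream sits a Tet-responsive promoter, annotated as repeated tet operator elements followed by a minimal promoter fragment (listed in the catalogue as "CMV-Doxycycline"). It drives EGFP flanked by attB1 and attB2 sites, which are the scars of Gateway cloning. An EMCV IRES then directs translation of mCherry from the same transcript, so both fluorescent proteins should report induction. A WPRE enhances transcript expression, and a truncated 3' LTR and bGH poly(A) signal finish the cassette.

No Tet transactivator is annotated, so induction presumably requires one supplied separately. The associated publication concerns reprogramming fibroblasts into cardiac progenitor cells, where this GFP version plausibly served as a control for factor-expressing vectors, though the record does not say so.
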