Features (pLannotate 1.2.2; 42 found; start..end, strand, type, name):
      3..23      +  promoter       tight TRE promoter (fragment): Tet-responsive promoter PTight, consisting of seven tet operator sequences followed by the minimal CMV promoter
     40..60      +  promoter       tight TRE promoter (fragment): Tet-responsive promoter PTight, consisting of seven tet operator sequences followed by the minimal CMV promoter
     77..97      +  promoter       tight TRE promoter (fragment): Tet-responsive promoter PTight, consisting of seven tet operator sequences followed by the minimal CMV promoter
    114..134     +  promoter       tight TRE promoter (fragment): Tet-responsive promoter PTight, consisting of seven tet operator sequences followed by the minimal CMV promoter
    151..171     +  promoter       tight TRE promoter (fragment): Tet-responsive promoter PTight, consisting of seven tet operator sequences followed by the minimal CMV promoter
    188..208     +  promoter       tight TRE promoter (fragment): Tet-responsive promoter PTight, consisting of seven tet operator sequences followed by the minimal CMV promoter
    225..245     +  promoter       tight TRE promoter (fragment): Tet-responsive promoter PTight, consisting of seven tet operator sequences followed by the minimal CMV promoter
    262..282     +  promoter       tight TRE promoter (fragment): Tet-responsive promoter PTight, consisting of seven tet operator sequences followed by the minimal CMV promoter
    290..335     +  promoter       TRE3GV promoter (fragment): 3rd-generation Tet-responsive promoter that can be activated by binding of Tet-On® 3G, optimized for retroviral and lentiviral vectors
    400..424     +  protein_bind   attB1: mutant version of attB; recombination site for the Gateway® BP reaction BP Clonase™
    442..1161    +  CDS            EGFP: the original enhanced GFP (Yang et al., 1996) mammalian codon-optimized
   1175..1199    -  protein_bind   attB2: mutant version of attB; recombination site for the Gateway® BP reaction BP Clonase™
   1269..1730    +  misc_feature   IRES: internal ribosome entry site (IRES) of the encephalomyocarditis virus (EMCV)
   1735..2444    +  CDS            mCherry (fragment): monomeric derivative of DsRed fluorescent protein (Shaner et al., 2004) mammalian codon-optimized
   2455..2478    +  misc_feature   MCS (fragment): pBluescript multiple cloning site
   2478..3066    +  misc_feature   WPRE: woodchuck hepatitis virus posttranscriptional regulatory element
   3003..3587    +  CDS            nef (fragment): NEF_HV1H2 - Experimental evidence at protein level: Swiss-Prot protein existence level 1. Extracellular Nef protein targets CD4(+) T-lymphocytes for apoptosis by interacting with CXCR4 surface receptors. From Human immunodeficiency virus type 1 group M subtype B (isolate HXB2) (HIV-1).
   3594..3774    +  LTR            5' LTR (truncated): truncated 5' long terminal repeat (LTR) from HIV-1
   3806..4030    +  polyA_signal   bGH poly(A) signal: bovine growth hormone polyadenylation signal
   4034..4055    +  promoter       SV40 promoter (fragment): SV40 enhancer and early promoter
   4076..4504    +  rep_origin     f1 ori (sequence partly withheld): f1 bacteriophage origin of replication; arrow indicates direction of (+) strand synthesis
   4518..4847    +  promoter       SV40 promoter: SV40 enhancer and early promoter
   4895..4942    +  promoter       EM7 promoter: synthetic bacterial promoter&nbsp
   4961..5335    +  CDS            BleoR: antibiotic-binding protein; Sh ble from Streptoalloteichus hindustanus; confers resistance to bleomycin, phleomycin, and Zeocin™
   5345..5470    +  CDS            ble (fragment): BLE_KLEPN - Experimental evidence at protein level: Swiss-Prot protein existence level 1. Binding protein with a strong affinity to the bleomycin family of antibiotics. Binds to CL990; an antimitotic-antibiotic compound. From Klebsiella pneumoniae.
   5465..5586    +  polyA_signal   SV40 poly(A) signal: SV40 polyadenylation signal
   5659..5675    -  protein_bind   lac operator: The lac repressor binds to the lac operator to inhibit transcription in E. coli. This inhibition can be relieved by adding lactose or isopropyl-β-D-thiogalactopyranoside (IPTG). lac repressor encoded by lacI
   5683..5713    -  promoter       lac promoter: promoter for the E. coli lac operon
   5728..5749    -  protein_bind   CAP binding site: CAP binding activates transcription in the presence of cAMP. E. coli catabolite activator protein
   5762..5854    -  CDS            lacI (fragment): lac repressor; lacI; The lac repressor binds to the lac operator to inhibit transcription in E. coli. This inhibition can be relieved by adding lactose or isopropyl-β-D-thiogalactopyranoside (IPTG).
   6037..6625    -  rep_origin     ori: high-copy-number ColE1/pMB1/pBR322/pUC origin of replication
   6796..7656    -  CDS            AmpR: β-lactamase; bla; confers resistance to ampicillin, carbenicillin, and related antibiotics
   7657..7761    -  promoter       AmpR promoter: bla
   7820..7872    -  misc_feature   bom (fragment): basis of mobility region from pBR322
   8027..8406    +  enhancer       CMV enhancer: human cytomegalovirus immediate early enhancer
   8407..8606    +  promoter       CMV promoter: human cytomegalovirus (CMV) immediate early promoter
   8624..8804    +  LTR            5' LTR (truncated): truncated 5' long terminal repeat (LTR) from HIV-1
   8851..8976    +  misc_feature   HIV-1 Ψ: packaging signal of human immunodeficiency virus type 1
   8960..9298    +  CDS            HIV-1 gag (fragment): gag protein from human immunodeficiency virus 1; gag
   9473..9706    +  misc_feature   RRE: The Rev response element (RRE) of HIV-1 allows for Rev-dependent mRNA export from the nucleus to the cytoplasm.
  10083..10183   +  CDS            Rev (fragment): human immunodeficiency virus 1 (HIV-1) Rev protein; rev; enhances nuclear export of unspliced and incompletely spliced viral mRNAs
  10233..10350   +  misc_feature   cPPT/CTS: central polypurine tract and central termination sequence of HIV-1
>Addgene plasmid #78172 | pSAM2_mCherry_GFP | addgene full sequence | sequence record 192414 | Addgene NGS Result
GTCTCCCTATCAGTGATAGAGAAGTCGACACGTCTCGAGCTCCCTATCAGTGATAGAGAAGGTACGTCTA
GAACGTCTCCCTATCAGTGATAGAGAAGTCGACACGTCTCGAGCTCCCTATCAGTGATAGAGAAGGTACG
TCTAGAACGTCTCCCTATCAGTGATAGAGAAGTCGACACGTCTCGAGCTCCCTATCAGTGATAGAGAAGG
TACGTCTAGAACGTCTCCCTATCAGTGATAGAGAAGTCGACACGTCTCGAGCTCCCTATCAGTGATAGAG
AAGGTACCCCCTATATAAGCAGAGCTCGTTTAGTGAACCGTCAGATCGCCTGGAGACGCCATCCACGCTG
TTTTGACCTCCATAGAAGACACCGGGACCGATCCAGCCTGCTAGCATCAACAAGTTTGTACAAAAAAGCA
GGCTCCGAATTCGCCCTTACCATGGTGAGCAAGGGCGAGGAGCTGTTCACCGGGGTGGTGCCCATCCTGG
TCGAGCTGGACGGCGACGTAAACGGCCACAAGTTCAGCGTGTCTGGCGAGGGCGAGGGCGATGCCACCTA
CGGCAAGCTGACCCTGAAGTTCATCTGCACCACCGGCAAGCTGCCCGTGCCCTGGCCCACCCTCGTGACC
ACCCTGACCTACGGCGTGCAGTGCTTCAGCCGCTACCCCGACCACATGAAGCAGCACGACTTCTTCAAGT
CCGCCATGCCCGAAGGCTACGTCCAGGAGCGCACCATCTTCTTCAAGGACGACGGCAACTACAAGACCCG
CGCCGAGGTGAAGTTCGAGGGCGACACCCTGGTGAACCGCATCGAGCTGAAGGGCATCGACTTCAAGGAG
GACGGCAACATCCTGGGGCACAAGCTGGAGTACAACTACAACAGCCACAACGTCTATATCATGGCCGACA
AGCAGAAGAACGGCATCAAGGCGAACTTCAAGATCCGCCACAACATCGAGGACGGCAGCGTGCAGCTCGC
CGACCACTACCAGCAGAACACCCCCATCGGCGACGGCCCCGTGCTGCTGCCCGACAACCACTACCTGAGC
ACCCAGTCCGCCCTGAGCAAAGACCCCAACGAGAAGCGCGATCACATGGTCCTGCTGGAGTTCGTGACCG
CCGCCGGGATCACTCTCGGCATGGACGAGCTGTACAAGTAAAAGGGCGAATTCGACCCAGCTTTCTTGTA
CAAAGTGGTTGATGCGGCCGCTTCGAGCAGACATGAGTCGACGTTATTTTCCACCATATTGCCGTCTTTT
GGCAATGTGAGGGCCCGGAAACCTGGCCCTGTCTTCTTGACGAGCATTCCTAGGGGTCTTTCCCCTCTCG
CCAAAGGAATGCAAGGTCTGTTGAATGTCGTGAAGGAAGCAGTTCCTCTGGAAGCTTCTTGAAGACAAAC
AACGTCTGTAGCGACCCTTTGCAGGCAGCGGAACCCCCCACCTGGCGACAGGTGCCTCTGCGGCCAAAAG
CCACGTGTATAAGATACACCTGCAAAGGCGGCACAACCCCAGTGCCACGTTGTGAGTTGGATAGTTGTGG
AAAGAGTCAAATGGCTCACCTCAAGCGTATTCAACAAGGGGCTGAAGGATGCCCAGAAGGTACCCCATTG
TATGGGATCTGATCTGGGGCCTCGGTGCACATGCTTTACATGTGTTTAGTCGAGGTTAAAAAACGTCTAG
GCCCCCCGAACCACGGGGACGTGGTTTTCCTTTGAAAAACACGATGATAATACCATGGTGAGCAAGGGCG
AGGAGGATAACATGGCCATCATCAAGGAGTTCATGCGCTTCAAGGTGCACATGGAGGGCTCCGTGAACGG
CCACGAGTTCGAGATCGAGGGCGAGGGCGAGGGCCGCCCCTACGAGGGCACCCAGACCGCCAAGCTGAAG
GTGACCAAGGGTGGCCCCCTGCCCTTCGCCTGGGACATCCTGTCCCCTCAGTTCATGTACGGCTCCAAGG
CCTACGGGAAGCACCCCGCCGACATCCCCGACTACTTGAAGCTGTCCTTCCCCGAGGGCTTCAAGTGGGA
GCGCGTGATGAACTTCGAGGACGGCGGCGTGGTGACCGTGACCCAGGACTCCTCCCTGCAGGACGGCGAG
TTCATCTACAAGGTGAAGCTGCGCGGCACCAACTTCCCCTCCGACGGCCCCGTAATGCAGAAGAAGACCA
TGGGCTGGGAGGCCTCCTCCGAGCGGATGTACCCCGAGGACGGCGCCCTGAAGGGCGAGATCAAGCAGAG
GCTGAAGCTGAAGGACGGCGGCCACTACGACGCTGAGGTCAAGACCACCTACAAGGCCAAGAAGCCCGTG
CAGCTGCCCGGCGCCTACAACGTCAACATCAAGTTGGACATCACCTCCCACAACGAGGACTACACCATCG
TGGAACAGTACGAACGCGCCGAGGGCCGCCACTCCACCGGCGGCATGGACGAGCTGTACAAGTAAGTCGA
CCATAATTCGATATCAAGCTTATCGATAATCAACCTCTGGATTACAAAATTTGTGAAAGATTGACTGGTA
TTCTTAACTATGTTGCTCCTTTTACGCTATGTGGATACGCTGCTTTAATGCCTTTGTATCATGCTATTGC
TTCCCGTATGGCTTTCATTTTCTCCTCCTTGTATAAATCCTGGTTGCTGTCTCTTTATGAGGAGTTGTGG
CCCGTTGTCAGGCAACGTGGCGTGGTGTGCACTGTGTTTGCTGACGCAACCCCCACTGGTTGGGGCATTG
CCACCACCTGTCAGCTCCTTTCCGGGACTTTCGCTTTCCCCCTCCCTATTGCCACGGCGGAACTCATCGC
CGCCTGCCTTGCCCGCTGCTGGACAGGGGCTCGGCTGTTGGGCACTGACAATTCCGTGGTGTTGTCGGGG
AAATCATCGTCCTTTCCTTGGCTGCTCGCCTGTGTTGCCACCTGGATTCTGCGCGGGACGTCCTTCTGCT
ACGTCCCTTCGGCCCTCAATCCAGCGGACCTTCCTTCCCGCGGCCTGCTGCCGGCTCTGCGGCCTCTTCC
GCGTCTTCGCCTTCGCCCTCAGACGAGTCGGATCTCCCTTTGGGCCGCCTCCCCGCATCGATACCGTCGA
CCTCGTCGAGACCTAGAAAAACATGGAGCAATCACAAGTAGCAATACAGCAGCTACCAATGCTGATTGTG
CCTGGCTAGAAGCACAAGAGGAGGAGGAGGTGGGTTTTCCAGTCACACCTCAGGTACCTTTAAGACCAAT
GACTTACAAGGCAGCTGTAGATCTTAGCCACTTTTTAAAAGAAAAGGGGGGACTGGAAGGGCTAATTCAC
TCCCAACGAAGACAAGATATCCTTGATCTGTGGATCTACCACACACAAGGCTACTTCCCTGATTGGCAGA
ACTACACACCAGGGCCAGGGATCAGATATCCACTGACCTTTGGATGGTGCTACAAGCTAGTACCAGTTGA
GCAAGAGAAGGTAGAAGAAGCCAATGAAGGAGAGAACACCCGCTTGTTACACCCTGTGAGCCTGCATGGG
ATGGATGACCCGGAGAGAGAAGTATTAGAGTGGAGGTTTGACAGCCGCCTAGCATTTCATCACATGGCCC
GAGAGCTGCATCCGGACTGTACTGGGTCTCTCTGGTTAGACCAGATCTGAGCCTGGGAGCTCTCTGGCTA
ACTAGGGAACCCACTGCTTAAGCCTCAATAAAGCTTGCCTTGAGTGCTTCAAGTAGTGTGTGCCCGTCTG
TTGTGTGACTCTGGTAACTAGAGATCCCTCAGACCCTTTTAGTCAGTGTGGAAAATCTCTAGCAGGGCCC
GTTTAAACCCGCTGATCAGCCTCGACTGTGCCTTCTAGTTGCCAGCCATCTGTTGTTTGCCCCTCCCCCG
TGCCTTCCTTGACCCTGGAAGGTGCCACTCCCACTGTCCTTTCCTAATAAAATGAGGAAATTGCATCGCA
TTGTCTGAGTAGGTGTCATTCTATTCTGGGGGGTGGGGTGGGGCAGGACAGCAAGGGGGAGGATTGGGAA
GACAATAGCAGGCATGCTGGGGATGCGGTGGGCTCTATGGCTTCTGAGGCGGAAAGAACCAGCTGGGGCT
CTAGGGGGTATCCCC
[124 nt withheld, positions 4076-4199]
C
[91 nt withheld, positions 4201-4291]
A
[49 nt withheld, positions 4293-4341]
CCTTTGACGTTGGAGTCCACGTTCTTT
[37 nt withheld, positions 4369-4405]
ACCCTATCTCGGTCTATTCTTTTGATTTATAAGGGATTTTGCCGATTTCGGCCTATTGGTTAAAAAATGA
GCTGATTTAACAAAAATTTAACGCGAATTAATTCTGTGGAATGTGTGTCAGTTAGGGTGTGGAAAGTCCC
CAGGCTCCCCAGCAGGCAGAAGTATGCAAAGCATGCATCTCAATTAGTCAGCAACCAGGTGTGGAAAGTC
CCCAGGCTCCCCAGCAGGCAGAAGTATGCAAAGCATGCATCTCAATTAGTCAGCAACCATAGTCCCGCCC
CTAACTCCGCCCATCCCGCCCCTAACTCCGCCCAGTTCCGCCCATTCTCCGCCCCATGGCTGACTAATTT
TTTTTATTTATGCAGAGGCCGAGGCCGCCTCTGCCTCTGAGCTATTCCAGAAGTAGTGAGGAGGCTTTTT
TGGAGGCCTAGGCTTTTGCAAAAAGCTCCCGGGAGCTTGTATATCCATTTTCGGATCTGATCAGCACGTG
TTGACAATTAATCATCGGCATAGTATATCGGCATAGTATAATACGACAAGGTGAGGAACTAAACCATGGC
CAAGTTGACCAGTGCCGTTCCGGTGCTCACCGCGCGCGACGTCGCCGGAGCGGTCGAGTTCTGGACCGAC
CGGCTCGGGTTCTCCCGGGACTTCGTGGAGGACGACTTCGCCGGTGTGGTCCGGGACGACGTGACCCTGT
TCATCAGCGCGGTCCAGGACCAGGTGGTGCCGGACAACACCCTGGCCTGGGTGTGGGTGCGCGGCCTGGA
CGAGCTGTACGCCGAGTGGTCGGAGGTCGTGTCCACGAACTTCCGGGACGCCTCCGGGCCGGCCATGACC
GAGATCGGCGAGCAGCCGTGGGGGCGGGAGTTCGCCCTGCGCGACCCGGCCGGCAACTGCGTGCACTTCG
TGGCCGAGGAGCAGGACTGACACGTGCTACGAGATTTCGATTCCACCGCCGCCTTCTATGAAAGGTTGGG
CTTCGGAATCGTTTTCCGGGACGCCGGCTGGATGATCCTCCAGCGCGGGGATCTCATGCTGGAGTTCTTC
GCCCACCCCAACTTGTTTATTGCAGCTTATAATGGTTACAAATAAAGCAATAGCATCACAAATTTCACAA
ATAAAGCATTTTTTTCACTGCATTCTAGTTGTGGTTTGTCCAAACTCATCAATGTATCTTATCATGTCTG
TATACCGTCGACCTCTAGCTAGAGCTTGGCGTAATCATGGTCATAGCTGTTTCCTGTGTGAAATTGTTAT
CCGCTCACAATTCCACACAACATACGAGCCGGAAGCATAAAGTGTAAAGCCTGGGGTGCCTAATGAGTGA
GCTAACTCACATTAATTGCGTTGCGCTCACTGCCCGCTTTCCAGTCGGGAAACCTGTCGTGCCAGCTGCA
TTAATGAATCGGCCAACGCGCGGGGAGAGGCGGTTTGCGTATTGGGCGCTCTTCCGCTTCCTCGCTCACT
GACTCGCTGCGCTCGGTCGTTCGGCTGCGGCGAGCGGTATCAGCTCACTCAAAGGCGGTAATACGGTTAT
CCACAGAATCAGGGGATAACGCAGGAAAGAACATGTGAGCAAAAGGCCAGCAAAAGGCCAGGAACCGTAA
AAAGGCCGCGTTGCTGGCGTTTTTCCATAGGCTCCGCCCCCCTGACGAGCATCACAAAAATCGACGCTCA
AGTCAGAGGTGGCGAAACCCGACAGGACTATAAAGATACCAGGCGTTTCCCCCTGGAAGCTCCCTCGTGC
GCTCTCCTGTTCCGACCCTGCCGCTTACCGGATACCTGTCCGCCTTTCTCCCTTCGGGAAGCGTGGCGCT
TTCTCATAGCTCACGCTGTAGGTATCTCAGTTCGGTGTAGGTCGTTCGCTCCAAGCTGGGCTGTGTGCAC
GAACCCCCCGTTCAGCCCGACCGCTGCGCCTTATCCGGTAACTATCGTCTTGAGTCCAACCCGGTAAGAC
ACGACTTATCGCCACTGGCAGCAGCCACTGGTAACAGGATTAGCAGAGCGAGGTATGTAGGCGGTGCTAC
AGAGTTCTTGAAGTGGTGGCCTAACTACGGCTACACTAGAAGAACAGTATTTGGTATCTGCGCTCTGCTG
AAGCCAGTTACCTTCGGAAAAAGAGTTGGTAGCTCTTGATCCGGCAAACAAACCACCGCTGGTAGCGGTG
GTTTTTTTGTTTGCAAGCAGCAGATTACGCGCAGAAAAAAAGGATCTCAAGAAGATCCTTTGATCTTTTC
TACGGGGTCTGACGCTCAGTGGAACGAAAACTCACGTTAAGGGATTTTGGTCATGAGATTATCAAAAAGG
ATCTTCACCTAGATCCTTTTAAATTAAAAATGAAGTTTTAAATCAATCTAAAGTATATATGAGTAAACTT
GGTCTGACAGTTACCAATGCTTAATCAGTGAGGCACCTATCTCAGCGATCTGTCTATTTCGTTCATCCAT
AGTTGCCTGACTCCCCGTCGTGTAGATAACTACGATACGGGAGGGCTTACCATCTGGCCCCAGTGCTGCA
ATGATACCGCGAGACCCACGCTCACCGGCTCCAGATTTATCAGCAATAAACCAGCCAGCCGGAAGGGCCG
AGCGCAGAAGTGGTCCTGCAACTTTATCCGCCTCCATCCAGTCTATTAATTGTTGCCGGGAAGCTAGAGT
AAGTAGTTCGCCAGTTAATAGTTTGCGCAACGTTGTTGCCATTGCTACAGGCATCGTGGTGTCACGCTCG
TCGTTTGGTATGGCTTCATTCAGCTCCGGTTCCCAACGATCAAGGCGAGTTACATGATCCCCCATGTTGT
GCAAAAAAGCGGTTAGCTCCTTCGGTCCTCCGATCGTTGTCAGAAGTAAGTTGGCCGCAGTGTTATCACT
CATGGTTATGGCAGCACTGCATAATTCTCTTACTGTCATGCCATCCGTAAGATGCTTTTCTGTGACTGGT
GAGTACTCAACCAAGTCATTCTGAGAATAGTGTATGCGGCGACCGAGTTGCTCTTGCCCGGCGTCAATAC
GGGATAATACCGCGCCACATAGCAGAACTTTAAAAGTGCTCATCATTGGAAAACGTTCTTCGGGGCGAAA
ACTCTCAAGGATCTTACCGCTGTTGAGATCCAGTTCGATGTAACCCACTCGTGCACCCAACTGATCTTCA
GCATCTTTTACTTTCACCAGCGTTTCTGGGTGAGCAAAAACAGGAAGGCAAAATGCCGCAAAAAAGGGAA
TAAGGGCGACACGGAAATGTTGAATACTCATACTCTTCCTTTTTCAATATTATTGAAGCATTTATCAGGG
TTATTGTCTCATGAGCGGATACATATTTGAATGTATTTAGAAAAATAAACAAATAGGGGTTCCGCGCACA
TTTCCCCGAAAAGTGCCACCTGACGTCGACGGATCGGGAGATCTCCCGATCCCCTATGGTGCACTCTCAG
TACAATCTGCTCTGATGCCGCATAGTTAAGCCAGTATCTGCTCCCTGCTTGTGTGTTGGAGGTCGCTGAG
TAGTGCGCGAGCAAAATTTAAGCTACAACAAGGCAAGGCTTGACCGACAATTGCATGAAGAATCTGCTTA
GGGTTAGGCGTTTTGCGCTGCTTCGCGATGTACGGGCCAGATATACGCGTTGACATTGATTATTGACTAG
TTATTAATAGTAATCAATTACGGGGTCATTAGTTCATAGCCCATATATGGAGTTCCGCGTTACATAACTT
ACGGTAAATGGCCCGCCTGGCTGACCGCCCAACGACCCCCGCCCATTGACGTCAATAATGACGTATGTTC
CCATAGTAACGCCAATAGGGACTTTCCATTGACGTCAATGGGTGGAGTATTTACGGTAAACTGCCCACTT
GGCAGTACATCAAGTGTATCATATGCCAAGTACGCCCCCTATTGACGTCAATGACGGTAAATGGCCCGCC
TGGCATTATGCCCAGTACATGACCTTATGGGACTTTCCTACTTGGCAGTACATCTACGTATTAGTCATCG
CTATTACCATGGTGATGCGGTTTTGGCAGTACATCAATGGGCGTGGATAGCGGTTTGACTCACGGGGATT
TCCAAGTCTCCACCCCATTGACGTCAATGGGAGTTTGTTTTGGCACCAAAATCAACGGGACTTTCCAAAA
TGTCGTAACAACTCCGCCCCATTGACGCAAATGGGCGGTAGGCGTGTACGGTGGGAGGTCTATATAAGCA
GCGCGTTTTGCCTGTACTGGGTCTCTCTGGTTAGACCAGATCTGAGCCTGGGAGCTCTCTGGCTAACTAG
GGAACCCACTGCTTAAGCCTCAATAAAGCTTGCCTTGAGTGCTTCAAGTAGTGTGTGCCCGTCTGTTGTG
TGACTCTGGTAACTAGAGATCCCTCAGACCCTTTTAGTCAGTGTGGAAAATCTCTAGCAGTGGCGCCCGA
ACAGGGACTTGAAAGCGAAAGGGAAACCAGAGGAGCTCTCTCGACGCAGGACTCGGCTTGCTGAAGCGCG
CACGGCAAGAGGCGAGGGGCGGCGACTGGTGAGTACGCCAAAAATTTTGACTAGCGGAGGCTAGAAGGAG
AGAGATGGGTGCGAGAGCGTCAGTATTAAGCGGGGGAGAATTAGATCGCGATGGGAAAAAATTCGGTTAA
GGCCAGGGGGAAAGAAAAAATATAAATTAAAACATATAGTATGGGCAAGCAGGGAGCTAGAACGATTCGC
AGTTAATCCTGGCCTGTTAGAAACATCAGAAGGCTGTAGACAAATACTGGGACAGCTACAACCATCCCTT
CAGACAGGATCAGAAGAACTTAGATCATTATATAATACAGTAGCAACCCTCTATTGTGTGCATCAAAGGA
TAGAGATAAAAGACACCAAGGAAGCTTTAGACAAGATAGAGGAAGAGCAAAACAAAAGTAAGACCACCGC
ACAGCAAGCGGCCGGCCGCTGATCTTCAGACCTGGAGGAGGAGATATGAGGGACAATTGGAGAAGTGAAT
TATATAAATATAAAGTAGTAAAAATTGAACCATTAGGAGTAGCACCCACCAAGGCAAAGAGAAGAGTGGT
GCAGAGAGAAAAAAGAGCAGTGGGAATAGGAGCTTTGTTCCTTGGGTTCTTGGGAGCAGCAGGAAGCACT
ATGGGCGCAGCGTCAATGACGCTGACGGTACAGGCCAGACAATTATTGTCTGGTATAGTGCAGCAGCAGA
ACAATTTGCTGAGGGCTATTGAGGCGCAACAGCATCTGTTGCAACTCACAGTCTGGGGCATCAAGCAGCT
CCAGGCAAGAATCCTGGCTGTGGAAAGATACCTAAAGGATCAACAGCTCCTGGGGATTTGGGGTTGCTCT
GGAAAACTCATTTGCACCACTGCTGTGCCTTGGAATGCTAGTTGGAGTAATAAATCTCTGGAACAGATTT
GGAATCACACGACCTGGATGGAGTGGGACAGAGAAATTAACAATTACACAAGCTTAATACACTCCTTAAT
TGAAGAATCGCAAAACCAGCAAGAAAAGAATGAACAAGAATTATTGGAATTAGATAAATGGGCAAGTTTG
TGGAATTGGTTTAACATAACAAATTGGCTGTGGTATATAAAATTATTCATAATGATAGTAGGAGGCTTGG
TAGGTTTAAGAATAGTTTTTGCTGTACTTTCTATAGTGAATAGAGTTAGGCAGGGATATTCACCATTATC
GTTTCAGACCCACCTCCCAACCCCGAGGGGACCCGACAGGCCCGAAGGAATAGAAGAAGAAGGTGGAGAG
AGAGACAGAGACAGATCCATTCGATTAGTGAACGGATCGGCACTGCGTGCGCCAATTCTGCAGACAAATG
GCAGTATTCATCCACAATTTTAAAAGAAAAGGGGGGATTGGGGGGTACAGTGCAGGGGAAAGAATAGTAG
ACATAATAGCAACAGACATACAAACTAAAGAATTACAAAAACAAATTACAAAAATTCAAAATTTTCGGGT
TTATTACAGGGACAGCAGAGATCCAGTTTGGTTACGCGTCCCCGAAAAGTGCCACCTGAC
